Addgene plasmid #176491: pHAGE-3FLAG-EEA1
Purpose: For lentiviral transduction of 3FLAG-EEA1
Depositing lab: Wade Harper. Depositing organization: Harvard Medical School. Publication: Spatial snapshots of amyloid precursor protein intramembrane processing via early endosome proteomics. Park H, Hundley FV, Yu Q, Overmyer KA, Brademan DR, Serrano L, Paulo JA, Paoli JC, Swarup S, Coon JJ, Gygi SP, Wade Harper J. Nat Commun. 2022 Oct 16;13(1):6112. doi: 10.1038/s41467-022-33881-x. PubMed 36245040.
Backbone
  Vector backbone: pHAGE
  Vector type: Lentiviral
  Selectable markers: Puromycin
Growth in bacteria
  Bacterial resistance: Ampicillin, 100 μg/mL
  Growth temperature: 37°C
  Growth strain: NEB Stable
  Copy number: Unknown
Gene/Insert
  Gene/Insert name: EEA1
  Species: H. sapiens (human)
  Entrez Gene: EEA1 (a.k.a. MST105, MSTP105, ZFYVE2)
  Tag / fusion protein: 3xFLAG (N terminal on insert)
  Cloning method: Gateway Cloning
Terms and licenses: Academic/Nonprofit Terms; Industry Terms: Not Available to Industry
Depositor comments: Please visit https://www.biorxiv.org/content/10.1101/2022.03.31.486371v1 for bioRxiv preprint.
How to cite: pHAGE-3FLAG-EEA1 was a gift from Wade Harper (Addgene plasmid # 176491 ; http://n2t.net/addgene:176491 ; RRID:Addgene_176491)
