[The description below was written by a language model from this plasmid's Addgene catalogue record and pLannotate feature annotations shown in this document.]
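Description:
pHAGE-3FLAG-EEA1 is an HIV-1-derived lentiviral transfer plasmid of about 12 kb, built on the pHAGE backbone and used to deliver N-terminally 3xFLAG-tagged human EEA1 (early endosome antigen 1, also known as ZFYVE2) into mammalian cells. It is maintained in E. coli through a high-copy ColE1/pUC-type origin and a β-lactamase gene conferring ampicillin resistance. The viral portion runs from a truncated 5' LTR through the Ψ packaging signal with a partial gag fragment, the Rev response element and the cPPT/CTS, to a ΔU3 self-inactivating 3' LTR. These elements allow the genomic RNA to be exported, packaged and integrated when the remaining viral functions are supplied separately. Short fragments of nef, rev, lacI, the lac promoter/operator and SV40 sequences are also annotated and appear to be backbone remnants.

Between the LTRs, the CMV immediate-early enhancer and promoter drive a single bicistronic transcript. The 3xFLAG epitope lies just upstream of an attB1 site, followed by the full EEA1 coding sequence and attB2. The flanking attB sites reflect insertion of the gene by Gateway recombination, with the tag supplied by the destination vector. An EMCV IRES downstream then directs translation of puromycin N-acetyltransferase, linking puromycin selection of transduced cells to expression of the tagged protein. A WPRE ahead of the 3' LTR enhances transcript expression.

EEA1 binds phosphatidylinositol 3-phosphate-containing vesicles and takes part in endosomal trafficking. The associated publication concerns early endosome proteomics, which suggests the FLAG-tagged protein serves as an affinity handle on early endosomes, although the record states only lentiviral transduction as the purpose. The depositor and repository sequences differ by two nucleotides in length and in their start position, but show the same feature order.
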