Features (pLannotate 1.2.2; 29 found; start..end, strand, type, name):
    377..634     +  LTR            5' LTR (truncated): truncated 5' long terminal repeat (LTR) from HIV-1
    681..806     +  misc_feature   HIV-1 Ψ: packaging signal of human immunodeficiency virus type 1
    790..1128    +  CDS            HIV-1 gag (fragment): gag protein from human immunodeficiency virus 1; gag
   1303..1536    +  misc_feature   RRE: The Rev response element (RRE) of HIV-1 allows for Rev-dependent mRNA export from the nucleus to the cytoplasm.
   1913..2013    +  CDS            Rev (fragment): human immunodeficiency virus 1 (HIV-1) Rev protein; rev; enhances nuclear export of unspliced and incompletely spliced viral mRNAs
   2062..2179    +  misc_feature   cPPT/CTS: central polypurine tract and central termination sequence of HIV-1
   2231..2534    +  enhancer       CMV enhancer: human cytomegalovirus immediate early enhancer
   2535..2738    +  promoter       CMV promoter: human cytomegalovirus (CMV) immediate early promoter
   2844..2867    +  CDS            3xFLAG (fragment): three tandem FLAG® epitope tags, followed by an enterokinase cleavage site
   2871..2921    +  CDS            3xFLAG (fragment): three tandem FLAG® epitope tags
   2937..2961    +  protein_bind   attB1: mutant version of attB; recombination site for the Gateway® BP reaction BP Clonase™
   2967..7199    +  CDS            EEA1: EEA1_HUMAN - Also known as ZFYVE2. Experimental evidence at protein level: Swiss-Prot protein existence level 1. Binds phospholipid vesicles containing phosphatidylinositol 3-phosphate and participates in endosomal trafficking. From Homo sapiens (Human).
   7204..7228    -  protein_bind   attB2: mutant version of attB; recombination site for the Gateway® BP reaction BP Clonase™
   7258..7809    +  misc_feature   IRES: internal ribosome entry site (IRES) of the encephalomyocarditis virus (EMCV)
   7821..8420    +  CDS            PuroR: puromycin N-acetyltransferase; pac from Streptomyces alboniger; confers resistance to puromycin
   8437..9025    +  misc_feature   WPRE: woodchuck hepatitis virus posttranscriptional regulatory element
   9033..9098    +  CDS            nef (fragment): NEF_HV1Z2 - Experimental evidence at protein level: Swiss-Prot protein existence level 1. Extracellular Nef protein targets CD4(+) T-lymphocytes for apoptosis by interacting with CXCR4 surface receptors. From Human immunodeficiency virus type 1 group M subtype D (isolate Z2/CDC-Z34) (HIV-1).
   9100..9333    +  LTR            3' LTR (ΔU3): self-inactivating 3' long terminal repeat (LTR) from HIV-1
   9538..9642    +  promoter       AmpR promoter: bla
   9643..10503   +  CDS            AmpR: β-lactamase; bla; confers resistance to ampicillin, carbenicillin, and related antibiotics
  10674..11262   +  rep_origin     ori: high-copy-number ColE1/pMB1/pBR322/pUC origin of replication
  11445..11499   +  CDS            lacI (fragment): lac repressor; lacI; The lac repressor binds to the lac operator to inhibit transcription in E. coli. This inhibition can be relieved by adding lactose or isopropyl-β-D-thiogalactopyranoside (IPTG).
  11505..11598   +  rep_origin     SV40 ori (fragment): SV40 origin of replication
  11623..11660   +  CDS            lacI (fragment): lac repressor; lacI; The lac repressor binds to the lac operator to inhibit transcription in E. coli. This inhibition can be relieved by adding lactose or isopropyl-β-D-thiogalactopyranoside (IPTG).
  11673..11694   +  protein_bind   CAP binding site: CAP binding activates transcription in the presence of cAMP. E. coli catabolite activator protein
  11709..11739   +  promoter       lac promoter: promoter for the E. coli lac operon
  11743..11765   +  protein_bind   lac operator (fragment): The lac repressor binds to the lac operator to inhibit transcription in E. coli. This inhibition can be relieved by adding lactose or isopropyl-β-D-thiogalactopyranoside (IPTG). lac repressor encoded by lacI
  11797..11880   +  polyA_signal   SV40 poly(A) signal (fragment): SV40 polyadenylation signal
  12047..329     +  CDS            nef (fragment) (across the origin): NEF_HV1BR - Experimental evidence at protein level: Swiss-Prot protein existence level 1. Extracellular Nef protein targets CD4(+) T-lymphocytes for apoptosis by interacting with CXCR4 surface receptors (PubMed:14990729). From Human immunodeficiency virus type 1 group M subtype B (isolate BRU/LAI) (HIV-1).
>Addgene plasmid #176491 | pHAGE-3FLAG-EEA1 | depositor full sequence | sequence record 341832 | Full Sequence
TGGAAGGGCTAATTCACTCCCAAAGAAGACAAGATATCCTTGATCTGTGGATCTACCACACACAAGGCTA
CTTCCCTGATTAGCAGAACTACACACCAGGGCCAGGGGTCAGATATCCACTGACCTTTGGATGGTGCTAC
AAGCTAGTACCAGTTGAGCCAGATAAGGTAGAAGAGGCCAATAAAGGAGAGAACACCAGCTTGTTACACC
CTGTGAGCCTGCATGGGATGGATGACCCGGAGAGAGAAGTGTTAGAGTGGAGGTTTGACAGCCGCCTAGC
ATTTCATCACGTGGCCCGAGAGCTGCATCCGGAGTACTTCAAGAACTGCTGATATCGAGCTTGCTACAAG
GGACTTTCCGCTGGGGACTTTCCAGGGAGGCGTGGCCTGGGCGGGACTGGGGAGTGGCGAGCCCTCAGAT
CCTGCATATAAGCAGCTGCTTTTTGCCTGTACTGGGTCTCTCTGGTTAGACCAGATCTGAGCCTGGGAGC
TCTCTGGCTAACTAGGGAACCCACTGCTTAAGCCTCAATAAAGCTTGCCTTGAGTGCTTCAAGTAGTGTG
TGCCCGTCTGTTGTGTGACTCTGGTAACTAGAGATCCCTCAGACCCTTTTAGTCAGTGTGGAAAATCTCT
AGCAGTGGCGCCCGAACAGGGACTTGAAAGCGAAAGGGAAACCAGAGGAGCTCTCTCGACGCAGGACTCG
GCTTGCTGAAGCGCGCACGGCAAGAGGCGAGGGGCGGCGACTGGTGAGTACGCCAAAAATTTTGACTAGC
GGAGGCTAGAAGGAGAGAGATGGGTGCGAGAGCGTCAGTATTAAGCGGGGGAGAATTAGATCGCGATGGG
AAAAAATTCGGTTAAGGCCAGGGGGAAAGAAAAAATATAAATTAAAACATATAGTATGGGCAAGCAGGGA
GCTAGAACGATTCGCAGTTAATCCTGGCCTGTTAGAAACATCAGAAGGCTGTAGACAAATACTGGGACAG
CTACAACCATCCCTTCAGACAGGATCAGAAGAACTTAGATCATTATATAATACAGTAGCAACCCTCTATT
GTGTGCATCAAAGGATAGAGATAAAAGACACCAAGGAAGCTTTAGACAAGATAGAGGAAGAGCAAAACAA
AAGTAAGACCACCGCACAGCAAGCGGCCGGCCGCTGATCTTCAGACCTGGAGGAGGAGATATGAGGGACA
ATTGGAGAAGTGAATTATATAAATATAAAGTAGTAAAAATTGAACCATTAGGAGTAGCACCCACCAAGGC
AAAGAGAAGAGTGGTGCAGAGAGAAAAAAGAGCAGTGGGAATAGGAGCTTTGTTCCTTGGGTTCTTGGGA
GCAGCAGGAAGCACTATGGGCGCAGCGTCAATGACGCTGACGGTACAGGCCAGACAATTATTGTCTGGTA
TAGTGCAGCAGCAGAACAATTTGCTGAGGGCTATTGAGGCGCAACAGCATCTGTTGCAACTCACAGTCTG
GGGCATCAAGCAGCTCCAGGCAAGAATCCTGGCTGTGGAAAGATACCTAAAGGATCAACAGCTCCTGGGG
ATTTGGGGTTGCTCTGGAAAACTCATTTGCACCACTGCTGTGCCTTGGAATGCTAGTTGGAGTAATAAAT
CTCTGGAACAGATTTGGAATCACACGACCTGGATGGAGTGGGACAGAGAAATTAACAATTACACAAGCTT
AATACACTCCTTAATTGAAGAATCGCAAAACCAGCAAGAAAAGAATGAACAAGAATTATTGGAATTAGAT
AAATGGGCAAGTTTGTGGAATTGGTTTAACATAACAAATTGGCTGTGGTATATAAAATTATTCATAATGA
TAGTAGGAGGCTTGGTAGGTTTAAGAATAGTTTTTGCTGTACTTTCTATAGTGAATAGAGTTAGGCAGGG
ATATTCACCATTATCGTTTCAGACCCACCTCCCAACCCCGAGGGGACCCGACAGGCCCGAAGGAATAGAA
GAAGAAGGTGGAGAGAGAGACAGAGACAGATCCATTCGATTAGTGAACGGATCTCGACGGTATCGCCGAA
TTAATTCACAAATGGCAGTATTCATCCACAATTTTAAAAGAAAAGGGGGGATTGGGGGGTACAGTGCAGG
GGAAAGAATAGTAGACATAATAGCAACAGACATACAAACTAAAGAATTACAAAAACAAATTACAAAAATT
CAAAATTTTCGGGTTTATTACAGGGACAGCAGAGATCCAGTTTGGACTAGTGGAGTTCCGCGTTACATAA
CTTACGGTAAATGGCCCGCCTGGCTGACCGCCCAACGACCCCCGCCCATTGACGTCAATAATGACGTATG
TTCCCATAGTAACGCCAATAGGGACTTTCCATTGACGTCAATGGGTGGAGTATTTACGGTAAACTGCCCA
CTTGGCAGTACATCAAGTGTATCATATGCCAAGTACGCCCCCTATTGACGTCAATGACGGTAAATGGCCC
GCCTGGCATTATGCCCAGTACATGACCTTATGGGACTTTCCTACTTGGCAGTACATCTACGTATTAGTCA
TCGCTATTACCATGGTGATGCGGTTTTGGCAGTACATCAATGGGCGTGGATAGCGGTTTGACTCACGGGG
ATTTCCAAGTCTCCACCCCATTGACGTCAATGGGAGTTTGTTTTGGCACCAAAATCAACGGGACTTTCCA
AAATGTCGTAACAACTCCGCCCCATTGACGCAAATGGGCGGTAGGCGTGTACGGTGGGAGGTCTATATAA
GCAGAGCTCGTTTAGTGAACCGTCAGATCGCCTGGAGACGCCATCCACGCTGTTTTGACCTCCATAGAAG
ACACCGGCGGCCGCAGATCTCTCGAGGTTGATCTGCCACCATGGACTACAAGGATGACGATGACAAGGGC
GATTACAAGGATGACGACGATAAGGGAGATTACAAGGATGACGACGATAAGGCTCGAGGTTATCAAACAA
GTTTGTACAAAAAAGCAGGCTCCACCATGTTAAGGAGGATTTTACAGAGGACTCCTGGGAGAGTTGGCTC
TCAAGGTTCTGATTTAGATTCATCAGCAACTCCTATAAACACAGTGGACGTCAATAATGAAAGCTCTTCA
GAGGGTTTCATATGTCCCCAGTGTATGAAATCTCTTGGATCTGCTGATGAACTTTTCAAACATTATGAAG
CTGTTCATGATGCTGGTAATGACTCAGGTCATGGAGGAGAGTCTAATCTTGCTTTGAAGCGAGATGATGT
AACACTGCTCAGACAAGAGGTCCAAGACCTACAGGCTTCACTTAAGGAAGAAAAATGGTACTCGGAAGAA
TTAAAGAAGGAATTAGAAAAATATCAAGGGCTGCAGCAGCAAGAGGCCAAACCTGATGGGTTGGTGACTG
ATTCATCAGCAGAACTACAGTCTTTGGAACAGCAATTAGAAGAAGCCCAAACAGAAAATTTTAATATTAA
GCAAATGAAAGACTTATTTGAACAGAAAGCAGCCCAACTTGCTACTGAAATTGCAGATATAAAGTCAAAG
TATGATGAAGAAAGGAGTCTTCGAGAAGCTGCTGAACAAAAAGTGACACGTCTGACAGAAGAATTAAACA
AAGAGGCAACTGTAATTCAAGATCTGAAGACGGAACTGCTTCAGAGACCTGGTATAGAAGATGTTGCCGT
GCTAAAGAAAGAACTGGTCCAAGTTCAAACACTAATGGATAACATGACCTTGGAACGTGAGCGAGAATCT
GAAAAACTCAAAGATGAATGCAAAAAATTGCAGTCACAATATGCTAGCTCAGAGGCCACAATAAGCCAGC
TAAGGAGTGAACTTGCCAAAGGCCCCCAGGAAGTTGCTGTATATGTACAGGAACTACAAAAACTGAAAAG
TTCAGTTAATGAATTAACACAAAAAAATCAGACCTTGACAGAAAACTTGCTGAAAAAAGAACAAGACTAT
ACTAAGTTAGAGGAGAAACATAATGAAGAATCTGTGAGTAAAAAGAATATTCAGGCAACCCTTCATCAAA
AAGACCTAGATTGTCAACAGCTTCAGTCAAGATTGTCTGCATCTGAAACCTCACTGCATAGAATACATGT
AGAACTAAGTGAAAAAGGAGAAGCTACTCAAAAGCTCAAAGAAGAATTATCTGAGGTAGAGACCAAGTAC
CAGCATCTAAAGGCGGAGTTTAAGCAGCTACAACAACAGAGAGAAGAAAAGGAGCAGCATGGGTTACAAC
TCCAAAGTGAAATTAATCAATTACATAGCAAACTTCTGGAGACAGAGCGCCAACTAGGGGAAGCTCATGG
TAGGCTGAAGGAACAGAGACAGCTTTCAAGTGAAAAGTTGATGGATAAAGAACAACAAGTGGCTGATTTA
CAACTCAAACTTTCTCGGTTAGAAGAGCAGTTGAAGGAAAAAGTTACAAATTCTACAGAATTGCAGCATC
AATTAGATAAAACAAAGCAACAGCATCAAGAACAACAGGCTCTTCAGCAAAGCACCACGGCAAAACTTCG
AGAAGCTCAGAATGATTTGGAACAAGTTCTACGTCAAATTGGCGATAAGGACCAAAAGATCCAGAACCTT
GAAGCTTTATTACAGAAGAGTAAAGAAAATATTTCATTACTAGAAAAAGAAAGAGAAGATCTTTATGCAA
AAATTCAGGCTGGTGAAGGAGAGACTGCTGTTCTTAACCAGTTACAAGAAAAAAACCATACACTACAGGA
GCAAGTAACTCAACTAACAGAGAAGCTGAAGAATCAGTCAGAAAGTCATAAACAAGCCCAGGAGAATTTG
CATGACCAGGTACAAGAGCAGAAGGCACATCTTAGAGCTGCACAAGACCGTGTCCTTTCCCTAGAAACTA
GTGTCAATGAATTAAATAGTCAATTAAATGAAAGCAAGGAGAAGGTCTCCCAGCTTGACATACAGATTAA
AGCCAAAACCGAACTATTACTATCAGCAGAAGCAGCAAAAACTGCTCAAAGAGCTGATCTTCAGAATCAT
TTGGACACAGCTCAAAATGCATTACAAGATAAACAGCAGGAGTTAAATAAGATTACTACTCAGTTGGATC
AGGTCACTGCAAAGTTACAAGACAAGCAAGAACATTGCAGTCAGCTGGAAAGTCATCTTAAAGAATATAA
AGAGAAATACCTCTCTTTAGAACAGAAAACCGAAGAGCTAGAAGGTCAAATTAAGAAACTAGAAGCTGAT
AGTCTTGAAGTTAAAGCAAGCAAGGAGCAGGCTTTGCAAGATCTACAACAGCAAAGACAGCTGAACACAG
ATTTAGAGCTCAGAGCCACAGAATTGAGTAAACAACTTGAAATGGAGAAGGAAATAGTATCCAGTACAAG
ATTGGATCTACAGAAAAAATCTGAAGCCCTTGAAAGTATCAAGCAAAAGCTTACCAAGCAAGAGGAAGAA
AAAAAAATCCTGAAACAAGATTTTGAAACTTTAAGTCAAGAAACAAAGATTCAGCATGAGGAATTGAATA
ACAGAATTCAAACAACAGTAACAGAACTACAAAAAGTGAAAATGGAGAAAGAAGCTTTAATGACAGAGCT
TTCTACAGTAAAGGACAAACTATCAAAAGTTTCTGATTCTTTGAAAAACTCTAAAAGTGAATTTGAAAAG
GAGAATCAGAAAGGAAAAGCCGCTATATTAGACTTGGAAAAAACTTGCAAAGAATTAAAGCATCAACTTC
AAGTGCAGATGGAAAACACACTTAAGGAACAGAAGGAACTGAAAAAGTCACTTGAAAAAGAGAAGGAGGC
TTCTCATCAGTTGAAATTGGAACTCAATTCAATGCAGGAACAACTTATACAGGCCCAGAATACTTTAAAA
CAAAATGAAAAAGAAGAGCAACAACTTCAGGGGAACATAAATGAGCTAAAGCAATCAAGTGAACAGAAGA
AAAAACAAATTGAAGCACTCCAAGGAGAGCTTAAAATTGCTGTTTTACAGAAGACAGAGCTTGAGAATAA
ACTACAGCAGCAGTTAACACAGGCAGCCCAGGAACTTGCAGCAGAGAAAGAGAAAATATCAGTATTACAA
AACAACTATGAAAAAAGTCAGGAAACTTTCAAACAGCTTCAATCTGATTTCTATGGGAGGGAATCTGAAC
TTCTAGCCACCAGGCAAGATCTTAAGTCTGTAGAAGAGAAGCTTTCTCTAGCACAGGAGGACTTGATTTC
AAACAGAAATCAAATTGGAAATCAAAATAAATTGATTCAAGAACTGAAGACTGCCAAGGCTACATTGGAG
CAGGATTCAGCAAAGAAAGAACAGCAATTGCAGGAGCGATGTAAAGCACTACAAGACATTCAGAAAGAAA
AGTCACTGAAAGAAAAAGAACTGGTAAATGAGAAGTCTAAATTGGCAGAGATAGAAGAAATTAAATGTAG
ACAAGAAAAAGAAATCACTAAACTAAACGAAGAACTCAAGTCCCACAAACTAGAAAGCATAAAGGAGATA
ACAAATCTTAAAGATGCTAAACAGCTTCTAATTCAGCAGAAATTAGAACTTCAAGGAAAAGCGGACTCCC
TGAAGGCAGCTGTTGAACAGGAGAAGAGAAATCAGCAGATACTAAAAGACCAGGTGAAAAAGGAAGAAGA
GGAGCTGAAGAAAGAATTTATTGAGAAAGAAGCTAAGTTGCATTCCGAAATAAAAGAAAAGGAAGTAGGA
ATGAAGAAGCATGAAGAAAATGAGGCTAAACTTACCATGCAGATTACAGCATTAAATGAAAACTTAGGCA
CTGTGAAGAAGGAGTGGCAATCTAGTCAACGGAGAGTTAGTGAGCTTGAGAAACAAACGGATGACTTACG
GGGTGAAATTGCAGTATTAGAAGCAACGGTTCAGAATAATCAAGATGAAAGGAGAGCACTACTGGAAAGA
TGTCTTAAAGGAGAAGGTGAAATAGAAAAGCTTCAAACCAAAGTATTAGAATTGCAAAGAAAGCTGGATA
ATACAACTGCAGCAGTGCAGGAGCTGGGCAGAGAAAACCAATCACTTCAGATCAAACATACACAAGCGTT
GAATAGAAAGTGGGCCGAAGACAATGAAGTACAAAACTGTATGGCCTGTGGGAAAGGCTTTTCAGTAACA
GTGAGACGGCATCACTGCCGACAGTGTGGAAATATCTTCTGTGCTGAATGTTCAGCCAAAAATGCCTTAA
CTCCTTCCTCCAAGAAGCCTGTTCGTGTCTGTGATGCATGTTTCAATGACTTGCAAGGATAAGACCCAGC
TTTCTTGTACAAAGTGGTTCGATAACGAATTCCGCCCCCCCCCCCTAACGTTACTGGCCGAAGCCGCTTG
GAATAAGGCCGGTGTGCGTTTGTCTATATGTTATTTTCCACCATATTGCCGTCTTTTGGCAATGTGAGGG
CCCGGAAACCTGGCCCTGTCTTCTTGACGAGCATTCCTAGGGGTCTTTCCCCTCTCGCCAAAGGAATGCA
AGGTCTGTTGAATGTCGTGAAGGAAGCAGTTCCTCTGGAAGCTTCTTGAAGACAAACAACGTCTGTAGCG
ACCCTTTGCAGGCAGCGGAACCCCCCACCTGGCGACAGGTGCCTCTGCGGCCAAAAGCCACGTGTATAAG
ATACACCTGCAAAGGCGGCACAACCCCAGTGCCACGTTGTGAGTTGGATAGTTGTGGAAAGAGTCAAATG
GCTCTCCTCAAGCGTATTCAACAAGGGGCTGAAGGATGCCCAGAAGGTACCCCATTGTATGGGATCTGAT
CTGGGGCCTCGGTGCACATGCTTTACATGTGTTTAGTCGAGGTTAAAAAACGTCTAGGCCCCCCGAACCA
CGGGGACGTGGTTTTCCTTTGAAAAACACGATGATAATATGGCCACAACCATGACCGAGTACAAGCCCAC
GGTGCGCCTCGCCACCCGCGACGACGTCCCCAGGGCCGTACGCACCCTCGCCGCCGCGTTCGCCGACTAC
CCCGCCACGCGCCACACCGTCGATCCGGACCGCCACATCGAGCGGGTCACCGAGCTGCAAGAACTCTTCC
TCACGCGCGTCGGGCTCGACATCGGCAAGGTGTGGGTCGCGGACGACGGCGCCGCGGTGGCGGTCTGGAC
CACGCCGGAGAGCGTCGAAGCGGGGGCGGTGTTCGCCGAGATCGGCCCGCGCATGGCCGAGTTGAGCGGT
TCCCGGCTGGCCGCGCAGCAACAGATGGAAGGCCTCCTGGCGCCGCACCGGCCCAAGGAGCCCGCGTGGT
TCCTGGCCACCGTCGGCGTCTCGCCCGACCACCAGGGCAAGGGTCTGGGCAGCGCCGTCGTGCTCCCCGG
AGTGGAGGCGGCCGAGCGCGCCGGGGTGCCCGCCTTCCTGGAGACCTCCGCGCCCCGCAACCTCCCCTTC
TACGAGCGGCTCGGCTTCACCGTCACCGCCGACGTCGAGGTGCCCGAAGGACCGCGCACCTGGTGCATGA
CCCGCAAGCCCGGTGCCTGATGCATCGATGGATCCTAATCAACCTCTGGATTACAAAATTTGTGAAAGAT
TGACTGGTATTCTTAACTATGTTGCTCCTTTTACGCTATGTGGATACGCTGCTTTAATGCCTTTGTATCA
TGCTATTGCTTCCCGTATGGCTTTCATTTTCTCCTCCTTGTATAAATCCTGGTTGCTGTCTCTTTATGAG
GAGTTGTGGCCCGTTGTCAGGCAACGTGGCGTGGTGTGCACTGTGTTTGCTGACGCAACCCCCACTGGTT
GGGGCATTGCCACCACCTGTCAGCTCCTTTCCGGGACTTTCGCTTTCCCCCTCCCTATTGCCACGGCGGA
ACTCATCGCCGCCTGCCTTGCCCGCTGCTGGACAGGGGCTCGGCTGTTGGGCACTGACAATTCCGTGGTG
TTGTCGGGGAAATCATCGTCCTTTCCTTGGCTGCTCGCCTGTGTTGCCACCTGGATTCTGCGCGGGACGT
CCTTCTGCTACGTCCCTTCGGCCCTCAATCCAGCGGACCTTCCTTCCCGCGGCCTGCTGCCGGCTCTGCG
GCCTCTTCCGCGTCTTCGCCTTCGCCCTCAGACGAGTCGGATCTCCCTTTGGGCCGCCTCCCCGCCTGAG
ATCCTTTAAGACCAATGACTTACAAGGCAGCTGTAGATCTTAGCCACTTTTTAAAAGAAAAGGGGGGACT
GGAAGGGCTAATTCACTCCCAACGAAGACAAGATCTGCTTTTTGCTTGTACTGGGTCTCTCTGGTTAGAC
CAGATCTGAGCCTGGGAGCTCTCTGGCTAACTAGGGAACCCACTGCTTAAGCCTCAATAAAGCTTGCCTT
GAGTGCTTCAAGTAGTGTGTGCCCGTCTGTTGTGTGACTCTGGTAACTAGAGATCCCTCAGACCCTTTTA
GTCAGTGTGGAAAATCTCTAGCAGTAGTAGTTCATGTCATCTTATTATTCAGTATTTATAACTTGCAAAG
AAATGAATATCAGAGAGTGAGAGGCCCGGGTTAATTAAGGAAAGGGCTAGATCATTCTTGAAGACGAAAG
GGCCTCGTGATACGCCTATTTTTATAGGTTAATGTCATGATAATAATGGTTTCTTAGACGTCAGGTGGCA
CTTTTCGGGGAAATGTGCGCGGAACCCCTATTTGTTTATTTTTCTAAATACATTCAAATATGTATCCGCT
CATGAGACAATAACCCTGATAAATGCTTCAATAATATTGAAAAAGGAAGAGTATGAGTATTCAACATTTC
CGTGTCGCCCTTATTCCCTTTTTTGCGGCATTTTGCCTTCCTGTTTTTGCTCACCCAGAAACGCTGGTGA
AAGTAAAAGATGCTGAAGATCAGTTGGGTGCACGAGTGGGTTACATCGAACTGGATCTCAACAGCGGTAA
GATCCTTGAGAGTTTTCGCCCCGAAGAACGTTTTCCAATGATGAGCACTTTTAAAGTTCTGCTATGTGGC
GCGGTATTATCCCGTGTTGACGCCGGGCAAGAGCAACTCGGTCGCCGCATACACTATTCTCAGAATGACT
TGGTTGAGTACTCACCAGTCACAGAAAAGCATCTTACGGATGGCATGACAGTAAGAGAATTATGCAGTGC
TGCCATAACCATGAGTGATAACACTGCGGCCAACTTACTTCTGACAACGATCGGAGGACCGAAGGAGCTA
ACCGCTTTTTTGCACAACATGGGGGATCATGTAACTCGCCTTGATCGTTGGGAACCGGAGCTGAATGAAG
CCATACCAAACGACGAGCGTGACACCACGATGCCTGTAGCAATGGCAACAACGTTGCGCAAACTATTAAC
TGGCGAACTACTTACTCTAGCTTCCCGGCAACAATTAATAGACTGGATGGAGGCGGATAAAGTTGCAGGA
CCACTTCTGCGCTCGGCCCTTCCGGCTGGCTGGTTTATTGCTGATAAATCTGGAGCCGGTGAGCGTGGGT
CTCGCGGTATCATTGCAGCACTGGGGCCAGATGGTAAGCCCTCCCGTATCGTAGTTATCTACACGACGGG
GAGTCAGGCAACTATGGATGAACGAAATAGACAGATCGCTGAGATAGGTGCCTCACTGATTAAGCATTGG
TAACTGTCAGACCAAGTTTACTCATATATACTTTAGATTGATTTAAAACTTCATTTTTAATTTAAAAGGA
TCTAGGTGAAGATCCTTTTTGATAATCTCATGACCAAAATCCCTTAACGTGAGTTTTCGTTCCACTGAGC
GTCAGACCCCGTAGAAAAGATCAAAGGATCTTCTTGAGATCCTTTTTTTCTGCGCGTAATCTGCTGCTTG
CAAACAAAAAAACCACCGCTACCAGCGGTGGTTTGTTTGCCGGATCAAGAGCTACCAACTCTTTTTCCGA
AGGTAACTGGCTTCAGCAGAGCGCAGATACCAAATACTGTTCTTCTAGTGTAGCCGTAGTTAGGCCACCA
CTTCAAGAACTCTGTAGCACCGCCTACATACCTCGCTCTGCTAATCCTGTTACCAGTGGCTGCTGCCAGT
GGCGATAAGTCGTGTCTTACCGGGTTGGACTCAAGACGATAGTTACCGGATAAGGCGCAGCGGTCGGGCT
GAACGGGGGGTTCGTGCACACAGCCCAGCTTGGAGCGAACGACCTACACCGAACTGAGATACCTACAGCG
TGAGCTATGAGAAAGCGCCACGCTTCCCGAAGGGAGAAAGGCGGACAGGTATCCGGTAAGCGGCAGGGTC
GGAACAGGAGAGCGCACGAGGGAGCTTCCAGGGGGAAACGCCTGGTATCTTTATAGTCCTGTCGGGTTTC
GCCACCTCTGACTTGAGCGTCGATTTTTGTGATGCTCGTCAGGGGGGCGGAGCCTATGGAAAAACGCCAG
CAACGCGGCCTTTTTACGGTTCCTGGCCTTTTGCTGGCCTTTTGCTCACATGTTCTTTCCTGCGTTATCC
CCTGATTCTGTGGATAACCGTATTACCGCCTTTGAGTGAGCTGATACCGCTCGCCGCAGCCGAACGACCG
AGCGCAGCGAGTCAGTGAGCGAGGAAGCGGAAGAGCGCCCAATACGCAAACCGCCTCTCCCCGCGCGTTG
GCCGATTCATTAATGCAGCAAGCTCATGGCTGACTAATTTTTTTTATTTATGCAGAGGCCGAGGCCGCCT
CGGCCTCTGAGCTATTCCAGAAGTAGTGAGGAGGCTTTTTTGGAGGCCTAGGCTTTTGCAAAAAGCTCCC
CGTGGCACGACAGGTTTCCCGACTGGAAAGCGGGCAGTGAGCGCAACGCAATTAATGTGAGTTAGCTCAC
TCATTAGGCACCCCAGGCTTTACACTTTATGCTTCCGGCTCGTATGTTGTGTGGAATTGTGAGCGGATAA
CAATTTCACACAGGAAACAGCTATGACATGATTACGAATTTCACAAATAAAGCATTTTTTTCACTGCATT
CTAGTTGTGGTTTGTCCAAACTCATCAATGTATCTTATCATGTCTGGATCAACTGGATAACTCAAGCTAA
CCAAAATCATCCCAAACTTCCCACCCCATACCCTATTACCACTGCCAATTACCTGTGGTTTCATTTACTC
TAAACCTGTGATTCCTCTGAATTATTTTCATTTTAAAGAAATTGTATTTGTTAAATATGTACTACAAACT
TAGTAGT
