Features (pLannotate 1.2.2; 29 found; start..end, strand, type, name):
     50..143     +  rep_origin     SV40 ori (fragment): SV40 origin of replication
    168..205     +  CDS            lacI (fragment): lac repressor; lacI; The lac repressor binds to the lac operator to inhibit transcription in E. coli. This inhibition can be relieved by adding lactose or isopropyl-β-D-thiogalactopyranoside (IPTG).
    218..239     +  protein_bind   CAP binding site: CAP binding activates transcription in the presence of cAMP. E. coli catabolite activator protein
    254..284     +  promoter       lac promoter: promoter for the E. coli lac operon
    288..310     +  protein_bind   lac operator (fragment): The lac repressor binds to the lac operator to inhibit transcription in E. coli. This inhibition can be relieved by adding lactose or isopropyl-β-D-thiogalactopyranoside (IPTG). lac repressor encoded by lacI
    342..425     +  polyA_signal   SV40 poly(A) signal (fragment): SV40 polyadenylation signal
    592..921     +  CDS            nef (fragment): NEF_HV1BR - Experimental evidence at protein level: Swiss-Prot protein existence level 1. Extracellular Nef protein targets CD4(+) T-lymphocytes for apoptosis by interacting with CXCR4 surface receptors (PubMed:14990729). From Human immunodeficiency virus type 1 group M subtype B (isolate BRU/LAI) (HIV-1).
    969..1226    +  LTR            5' LTR (truncated): truncated 5' long terminal repeat (LTR) from HIV-1
   1273..1398    +  misc_feature   HIV-1 Ψ: packaging signal of human immunodeficiency virus type 1
   1382..1720    +  CDS            HIV-1 gag (fragment): gag protein from human immunodeficiency virus 1; gag
   1895..2128    +  misc_feature   RRE: The Rev response element (RRE) of HIV-1 allows for Rev-dependent mRNA export from the nucleus to the cytoplasm.
   2505..2605    +  CDS            Rev (fragment): human immunodeficiency virus 1 (HIV-1) Rev protein; rev; enhances nuclear export of unspliced and incompletely spliced viral mRNAs
   2654..2771    +  misc_feature   cPPT/CTS: central polypurine tract and central termination sequence of HIV-1
   2823..3126    +  enhancer       CMV enhancer: human cytomegalovirus immediate early enhancer
   3127..3330    +  promoter       CMV promoter: human cytomegalovirus (CMV) immediate early promoter
   3436..3459    +  CDS            3xFLAG (fragment): three tandem FLAG® epitope tags, followed by an enterokinase cleavage site
   3463..3513    +  CDS            3xFLAG (fragment): three tandem FLAG® epitope tags
   3529..3553    +  protein_bind   attB1: mutant version of attB; recombination site for the Gateway® BP reaction BP Clonase™
   3559..7791    +  CDS            EEA1: EEA1_HUMAN - Also known as ZFYVE2. Experimental evidence at protein level: Swiss-Prot protein existence level 1. Binds phospholipid vesicles containing phosphatidylinositol 3-phosphate and participates in endosomal trafficking. From Homo sapiens (Human).
   7796..7820    -  protein_bind   attB2: mutant version of attB; recombination site for the Gateway® BP reaction BP Clonase™
   7939..8401    +  misc_feature   IRES: internal ribosome entry site (IRES) of the encephalomyocarditis virus (EMCV)
   8415..9014    +  CDS            PuroR: puromycin N-acetyltransferase; pac from Streptomyces alboniger; confers resistance to puromycin
   9031..9619    +  misc_feature   WPRE: woodchuck hepatitis virus posttranscriptional regulatory element
   9627..9692    +  CDS            nef (fragment): NEF_HV1Z2 - Experimental evidence at protein level: Swiss-Prot protein existence level 1. Extracellular Nef protein targets CD4(+) T-lymphocytes for apoptosis by interacting with CXCR4 surface receptors. From Human immunodeficiency virus type 1 group M subtype D (isolate Z2/CDC-Z34) (HIV-1).
   9694..9927    +  LTR            3' LTR (ΔU3): self-inactivating 3' long terminal repeat (LTR) from HIV-1
  10132..10236   +  promoter       AmpR promoter: bla
  10237..11097   +  CDS            AmpR: β-lactamase; bla; confers resistance to ampicillin, carbenicillin, and related antibiotics
  11268..11856   +  rep_origin     ori: high-copy-number ColE1/pMB1/pBR322/pUC origin of replication
  12039..44      +  CDS            lacI (fragment) (across the origin): lac repressor; lacI; The lac repressor binds to the lac operator to inhibit transcription in E. coli. This inhibition can be relieved by adding lactose or isopropyl-β-D-thiogalactopyranoside (IPTG).
>Addgene plasmid #176491 | pHAGE-3FLAG-EEA1 | addgene full sequence | sequence record 346242 | Addgene NGS Result
GCAAACCGCCTCTCCCCGCGCGTTGGCCGATTCATTAATGCAGCAAGCTCATGGCTGACTAATTTTTTTT
ATTTATGCAGAGGCCGAGGCCGCCTCGGCCTCTGAGCTATTCCAGAAGTAGTGAGGAGGCTTTTTTGGAG
GCCTAGGCTTTTGCAAAAAGCTCCCCGTGGCACGACAGGTTTCCCGACTGGAAAGCGGGCAGTGAGCGCA
ACGCAATTAATGTGAGTTAGCTCACTCATTAGGCACCCCAGGCTTTACACTTTATGCTTCCGGCTCGTAT
GTTGTGTGGAATTGTGAGCGGATAACAATTTCACACAGGAAACAGCTATGACATGATTACGAATTTCACA
AATAAAGCATTTTTTTCACTGCATTCTAGTTGTGGTTTGTCCAAACTCATCAATGTATCTTATCATGTCT
GGATCAACTGGATAACTCAAGCTAACCAAAATCATCCCAAACTTCCCACCCCATACCCTATTACCACTGC
CAATTACCTGTGGTTTCATTTACTCTAAACCTGTGATTCCTCTGAATTATTTTCATTTTAAAGAAATTGT
ATTTGTTAAATATGTACTACAAACTTAGTAGTTGGAAGGGCTAATTCACTCCCAAAGAAGACAAGATATC
CTTGATCTGTGGATCTACCACACACAAGGCTACTTCCCTGATTAGCAGAACTACACACCAGGGCCAGGGG
TCAGATATCCACTGACCTTTGGATGGTGCTACAAGCTAGTACCAGTTGAGCCAGATAAGGTAGAAGAGGC
CAATAAAGGAGAGAACACCAGCTTGTTACACCCTGTGAGCCTGCATGGGATGGATGACCCGGAGAGAGAA
GTGTTAGAGTGGAGGTTTGACAGCCGCCTAGCATTTCATCACGTGGCCCGAGAGCTGCATCCGGAGTACT
TCAAGAACTGCTGATATCGAGCTTGCTACAAGGGACTTTCCGCTGGGGACTTTCCAGGGAGGCGTGGCCT
GGGCGGGACTGGGGAGTGGCGAGCCCTCAGATCCTGCATATAAGCAGCTGCTTTTTGCCTGTACTGGGTC
TCTCTGGTTAGACCAGATCTGAGCCTGGGAGCTCTCTGGCTAACTAGGGAACCCACTGCTTAAGCCTCAA
TAAAGCTTGCCTTGAGTGCTTCAAGTAGTGTGTGCCCGTCTGTTGTGTGACTCTGGTAACTAGAGATCCC
TCAGACCCTTTTAGTCAGTGTGGAAAATCTCTAGCAGTGGCGCCCGAACAGGGACTTGAAAGCGAAAGGG
AAACCAGAGGAGCTCTCTCGACGCAGGACTCGGCTTGCTGAAGCGCGCACGGCAAGAGGCGAGGGGCGGC
GACTGGTGAGTACGCCAAAAATTTTGACTAGCGGAGGCTAGAAGGAGAGAGATGGGTGCGAGAGCGTCAG
TATTAAGCGGGGGAGAATTAGATCGCGATGGGAAAAAATTCGGTTAAGGCCAGGGGGAAAGAAAAAATAT
AAATTAAAACATATAGTATGGGCAAGCAGGGAGCTAGAACGATTCGCAGTTAATCCTGGCCTGTTAGAAA
CATCAGAAGGCTGTAGACAAATACTGGGACAGCTACAACCATCCCTTCAGACAGGATCAGAAGAACTTAG
ATCATTATATAATACAGTAGCAACCCTCTATTGTGTGCATCAAAGGATAGAGATAAAAGACACCAAGGAA
GCTTTAGACAAGATAGAGGAAGAGCAAAACAAAAGTAAGACCACCGCACAGCAAGCGGCCGGCCGCTGAT
CTTCAGACCTGGAGGAGGAGATATGAGGGACAATTGGAGAAGTGAATTATATAAATATAAAGTAGTAAAA
ATTGAACCATTAGGAGTAGCACCCACCAAGGCAAAGAGAAGAGTGGTGCAGAGAGAAAAAAGAGCAGTGG
GAATAGGAGCTTTGTTCCTTGGGTTCTTGGGAGCAGCAGGAAGCACTATGGGCGCAGCGTCAATGACGCT
GACGGTACAGGCCAGACAATTATTGTCTGGTATAGTGCAGCAGCAGAACAATTTGCTGAGGGCTATTGAG
GCGCAACAGCATCTGTTGCAACTCACAGTCTGGGGCATCAAGCAGCTCCAGGCAAGAATCCTGGCTGTGG
AAAGATACCTAAAGGATCAACAGCTCCTGGGGATTTGGGGTTGCTCTGGAAAACTCATTTGCACCACTGC
TGTGCCTTGGAATGCTAGTTGGAGTAATAAATCTCTGGAACAGATTTGGAATCACACGACCTGGATGGAG
TGGGACAGAGAAATTAACAATTACACAAGCTTAATACACTCCTTAATTGAAGAATCGCAAAACCAGCAAG
AAAAGAATGAACAAGAATTATTGGAATTAGATAAATGGGCAAGTTTGTGGAATTGGTTTAACATAACAAA
TTGGCTGTGGTATATAAAATTATTCATAATGATAGTAGGAGGCTTGGTAGGTTTAAGAATAGTTTTTGCT
GTACTTTCTATAGTGAATAGAGTTAGGCAGGGATATTCACCATTATCGTTTCAGACCCACCTCCCAACCC
CGAGGGGACCCGACAGGCCCGAAGGAATAGAAGAAGAAGGTGGAGAGAGAGACAGAGACAGATCCATTCG
ATTAGTGAACGGATCTCGACGGTATCGCCGAATTAATTCACAAATGGCAGTATTCATCCACAATTTTAAA
AGAAAAGGGGGGATTGGGGGGTACAGTGCAGGGGAAAGAATAGTAGACATAATAGCAACAGACATACAAA
CTAAAGAATTACAAAAACAAATTACAAAAATTCAAAATTTTCGGGTTTATTACAGGGACAGCAGAGATCC
AGTTTGGACTAGTGGAGTTCCGCGTTACATAACTTACGGTAAATGGCCCGCCTGGCTGACCGCCCAACGA
CCCCCGCCCATTGACGTCAATAATGACGTATGTTCCCATAGTAACGCCAATAGGGACTTTCCATTGACGT
CAATGGGTGGAGTATTTACGGTAAACTGCCCACTTGGCAGTACATCAAGTGTATCATATGCCAAGTACGC
CCCCTATTGACGTCAATGACGGTAAATGGCCCGCCTGGCATTATGCCCAGTACATGACCTTATGGGACTT
TCCTACTTGGCAGTACATCTACGTATTAGTCATCGCTATTACCATGGTGATGCGGTTTTGGCAGTACATC
AATGGGCGTGGATAGCGGTTTGACTCACGGGGATTTCCAAGTCTCCACCCCATTGACGTCAATGGGAGTT
TGTTTTGGCACCAAAATCAACGGGACTTTCCAAAATGTCGTAACAACTCCGCCCCATTGACGCAAATGGG
CGGTAGGCGTGTACGGTGGGAGGTCTATATAAGCAGAGCTCGTTTAGTGAACCGTCAGATCGCCTGGAGA
CGCCATCCACGCTGTTTTGACCTCCATAGAAGACACCGGCGGCCGCAGATCTCTCGAGGTTGATCTGCCA
CCATGGACTACAAGGATGACGATGACAAGGGCGATTACAAGGATGACGACGATAAGGGAGATTACAAGGA
TGACGACGATAAGGCTCGAGGTTATCAAACAAGTTTGTACAAAAAAGCAGGCTCCACCATGTTAAGGAGG
ATTTTACAGAGGACTCCTGGGAGAGTTGGCTCTCAAGGTTCTGATTTAGATTCATCAGCAACTCCTATAA
ACACAGTGGACGTCAATAATGAAAGCTCTTCAGAGGGTTTCATATGTCCCCAGTGTATGAAATCTCTTGG
ATCTGCTGATGAACTTTTCAAACATTATGAAGCTGTTCATGATGCTGGTAATGACTCAGGTCATGGAGGA
GAGTCTAATCTTGCTTTGAAGCGAGATGATGTAACACTGCTCAGACAAGAGGTCCAAGACCTACAGGCTT
CACTTAAGGAAGAAAAATGGTACTCGGAAGAATTAAAGAAGGAATTAGAAAAATATCAAGGGCTGCAGCA
GCAAGAGGCCAAACCTGATGGGTTGGTGACTGATTCATCAGCAGAACTACAGTCTTTGGAACAGCAATTA
GAAGAAGCCCAAACAGAAAATTTTAATATTAAGCAAATGAAAGACTTATTTGAACAGAAAGCAGCCCAAC
TTGCTACTGAAATTGCAGATATAAAGTCAAAGTATGATGAAGAAAGGAGTCTTCGAGAAGCTGCTGAACA
AAAAGTGACACGTCTGACAGAAGAATTAAACAAAGAGGCAACTGTAATTCAAGATCTGAAGACGGAACTG
CTTCAGAGACCTGGTATAGAAGATGTTGCCGTGCTAAAGAAAGAACTGGTCCAAGTTCAAACACTAATGG
ATAACATGACCTTGGAACGTGAGCGAGAATCTGAAAAACTCAAAGATGAATGCAAAAAATTGCAGTCACA
ATATGCTAGCTCAGAGGCCACAATAAGCCAGCTAAGGAGTGAACTTGCCAAAGGCCCCCAGGAAGTTGCT
GTATATGTACAGGAACTACAAAAACTGAAAAGTTCAGTTAATGAATTAACACAAAAAAATCAGACCTTGA
CAGAAAACTTGCTGAAAAAAGAACAAGACTATACTAAGTTAGAGGAGAAACATAATGAAGAATCTGTGAG
TAAAAAGAATATTCAGGCAACCCTTCATCAAAAAGACCTAGATTGTCAACAGCTTCAGTCAAGATTGTCT
GCATCTGAAACCTCACTGCATAGAATACATGTAGAACTAAGTGAAAAAGGAGAAGCTACTCAAAAGCTCA
AAGAAGAATTATCTGAGGTAGAGACCAAGTACCAGCATCTAAAGGCGGAGTTTAAGCAGCTACAACAACA
GAGAGAAGAAAAGGAGCAGCATGGGTTACAACTCCAAAGTGAAATTAATCAATTACATAGCAAACTTCTG
GAGACAGAGCGCCAACTAGGGGAAGCTCATGGTAGGCTGAAGGAACAGAGACAGCTTTCAAGTGAAAAGT
TGATGGATAAAGAACAACAAGTGGCTGATTTACAACTCAAACTTTCTCGGTTAGAAGAGCAGTTGAAGGA
AAAAGTTACAAATTCTACAGAATTGCAGCATCAATTAGATAAAACAAAGCAACAGCATCAAGAACAACAG
GCTCTTCAGCAAAGCACCACGGCAAAACTTCGAGAAGCTCAGAATGATTTGGAACAAGTTCTACGTCAAA
TTGGCGATAAGGACCAAAAGATCCAGAACCTTGAAGCTTTATTACAGAAGAGTAAAGAAAATATTTCATT
ACTAGAAAAAGAAAGAGAAGATCTTTATGCAAAAATTCAGGCTGGTGAAGGAGAGACTGCTGTTCTTAAC
CAGTTACAAGAAAAAAACCATACACTACAGGAGCAAGTAACTCAACTAACAGAGAAGCTGAAGAATCAGT
CAGAAAGTCATAAACAAGCCCAGGAGAATTTGCATGACCAGGTACAAGAGCAGAAGGCACATCTTAGAGC
TGCACAAGACCGTGTCCTTTCCCTAGAAACTAGTGTCAATGAATTAAATAGTCAATTAAATGAAAGCAAG
GAGAAGGTCTCCCAGCTTGACATACAGATTAAAGCCAAAACCGAACTATTACTATCAGCAGAAGCAGCAA
AAACTGCTCAAAGAGCTGATCTTCAGAATCATTTGGACACAGCTCAAAATGCATTACAAGATAAACAGCA
GGAGTTAAATAAGATTACTACTCAGTTGGATCAGGTCACTGCAAAGTTACAAGACAAGCAAGAACATTGC
AGTCAGCTGGAAAGTCATCTTAAAGAATATAAAGAGAAATACCTCTCTTTAGAACAGAAAACCGAAGAGC
TAGAAGGTCAAATTAAGAAACTAGAAGCTGATAGTCTTGAAGTTAAAGCAAGCAAGGAGCAGGCTTTGCA
AGATCTACAACAGCAAAGACAGCTGAACACAGATTTAGAGCTCAGAGCCACAGAATTGAGTAAACAACTT
GAAATGGAGAAGGAAATAGTATCCAGTACAAGATTGGATCTACAGAAAAAATCTGAAGCCCTTGAAAGTA
TCAAGCAAAAGCTTACCAAGCAAGAGGAAGAAAAAAAAATCCTGAAACAAGATTTTGAAACTTTAAGTCA
AGAAACAAAGATTCAGCATGAGGAATTGAATAACAGAATTCAAACAACAGTAACAGAACTACAAAAAGTG
AAAATGGAGAAAGAAGCTTTAATGACAGAGCTTTCTACAGTAAAGGACAAACTATCAAAAGTTTCTGATT
CTTTGAAAAACTCTAAAAGTGAATTTGAAAAGGAGAATCAGAAAGGAAAAGCCGCTATATTAGACTTGGA
AAAAACTTGCAAAGAATTAAAGCATCAACTTCAAGTGCAGATGGAAAACACACTTAAGGAACAGAAGGAA
CTGAAAAAGTCACTTGAAAAAGAGAAGGAGGCTTCTCATCAGTTGAAATTGGAACTCAATTCAATGCAGG
AACAACTTATACAGGCCCAGAATACTTTAAAACAAAATGAAAAAGAAGAGCAACAACTTCAGGGGAACAT
AAATGAGCTAAAGCAATCAAGTGAACAGAAGAAAAAACAAATTGAAGCACTCCAAGGAGAGCTTAAAATT
GCTGTTTTACAGAAGACAGAGCTTGAGAATAAACTACAGCAGCAGTTAACACAGGCAGCCCAGGAACTTG
CAGCAGAGAAAGAGAAAATATCAGTATTACAAAACAACTATGAAAAAAGTCAGGAAACTTTCAAACAGCT
TCAATCTGATTTCTATGGGAGGGAATCTGAACTTCTAGCCACCAGGCAAGATCTTAAGTCTGTAGAAGAG
AAGCTTTCTCTAGCACAGGAGGACTTGATTTCAAACAGAAATCAAATTGGAAATCAAAATAAATTGATTC
AAGAACTGAAGACTGCCAAGGCTACATTGGAGCAGGATTCAGCAAAGAAAGAACAGCAATTGCAGGAGCG
ATGTAAAGCACTACAAGACATTCAGAAAGAAAAGTCACTGAAAGAAAAAGAACTGGTAAATGAGAAGTCT
AAATTGGCAGAGATAGAAGAAATTAAATGTAGACAAGAAAAAGAAATCACTAAACTAAACGAAGAACTCA
AGTCCCACAAACTAGAAAGCATAAAGGAGATAACAAATCTTAAAGATGCTAAACAGCTTCTAATTCAGCA
GAAATTAGAACTTCAAGGAAAAGCGGACTCCCTGAAGGCAGCTGTTGAACAGGAGAAGAGAAATCAGCAG
ATACTAAAAGACCAGGTGAAAAAGGAAGAAGAGGAGCTGAAGAAAGAATTTATTGAGAAAGAAGCTAAGT
TGCATTCCGAAATAAAAGAAAAGGAAGTAGGAATGAAGAAGCATGAAGAAAATGAGGCTAAACTTACCAT
GCAGATTACAGCATTAAATGAAAACTTAGGCACTGTGAAGAAGGAGTGGCAATCTAGTCAACGGAGAGTT
AGTGAGCTTGAGAAACAAACGGATGACTTACGGGGTGAAATTGCAGTATTAGAAGCAACGGTTCAGAATA
ATCAAGATGAAAGGAGAGCACTACTGGAAAGATGTCTTAAAGGAGAAGGTGAAATAGAAAAGCTTCAAAC
CAAAGTATTAGAATTGCAAAGAAAGCTGGATAATACAACTGCAGCAGTGCAGGAGCTGGGCAGAGAAAAC
CAATCACTTCAGATCAAACATACACAAGCGTTGAATAGAAAGTGGGCCGAAGACAATGAAGTACAAAACT
GTATGGCCTGTGGGAAAGGCTTTTCAGTAACAGTGAGACGGCATCACTGCCGACAGTGTGGAAATATCTT
CTGTGCTGAATGTTCAGCCAAAAATGCCTTAACTCCTTCCTCCAAGAAGCCTGTTCGTGTCTGTGATGCA
TGTTTCAATGACTTGCAAGGATAAGACCCAGCTTTCTTGTACAAAGTGGTTCGATAACGAATTCCGCCCC
CCCCCCCCTAACGTTACTGGCCGAAGCCGCTTGGAATAAGGCCGGTGTGCGTTTGTCTATATGTTATTTT
CCACCATATTGCCGTCTTTTGGCAATGTGAGGGCCCGGAAACCTGGCCCTGTCTTCTTGACGAGCATTCC
TAGGGGTCTTTCCCCTCTCGCCAAAGGAATGCAAGGTCTGTTGAATGTCGTGAAGGAAGCAGTTCCTCTG
GAAGCTTCTTGAAGACAAACAACGTCTGTAGCGACCCTTTGCAGGCAGCGGAACCCCCCACCTGGCGACA
GGTGCCTCTGCGGCCAAAAGCCACGTGTATAAGATACACCTGCAAAGGCGGCACAACCCCAGTGCCACGT
TGTGAGTTGGATAGTTGTGGAAAGAGTCAAATGGCTCTCCTCAAGCGTATTCAACAAGGGGCTGAAGGAT
GCCCAGAAGGTACCCCATTGTATGGGATCTGATCTGGGGCCTCGGTGCACATGCTTTACATGTGTTTAGT
CGAGGTTAAAAAAACGTCTAGGCCCCCCGAACCACGGGGACGTGGTTTTCCTTTGAAAAACACGATGATA
ATATGGCCACAACCATGACCGAGTACAAGCCCACGGTGCGCCTCGCCACCCGCGACGACGTCCCCAGGGC
CGTACGCACCCTCGCCGCCGCGTTCGCCGACTACCCCGCCACGCGCCACACCGTCGATCCGGACCGCCAC
ATCGAGCGGGTCACCGAGCTGCAAGAACTCTTCCTCACGCGCGTCGGGCTCGACATCGGCAAGGTGTGGG
TCGCGGACGACGGCGCCGCGGTGGCGGTCTGGACCACGCCGGAGAGCGTCGAAGCGGGGGCGGTGTTCGC
CGAGATCGGCCCGCGCATGGCCGAGTTGAGCGGTTCCCGGCTGGCCGCGCAGCAACAGATGGAAGGCCTC
CTGGCGCCGCACCGGCCCAAGGAGCCCGCGTGGTTCCTGGCCACCGTCGGCGTCTCGCCCGACCACCAGG
GCAAGGGTCTGGGCAGCGCCGTCGTGCTCCCCGGAGTGGAGGCGGCCGAGCGCGCCGGGGTGCCCGCCTT
CCTGGAGACCTCCGCGCCCCGCAACCTCCCCTTCTACGAGCGGCTCGGCTTCACCGTCACCGCCGACGTC
GAGGTGCCCGAAGGACCGCGCACCTGGTGCATGACCCGCAAGCCCGGTGCCTGATGCATCGATGGATCCT
AATCAACCTCTGGATTACAAAATTTGTGAAAGATTGACTGGTATTCTTAACTATGTTGCTCCTTTTACGC
TATGTGGATACGCTGCTTTAATGCCTTTGTATCATGCTATTGCTTCCCGTATGGCTTTCATTTTCTCCTC
CTTGTATAAATCCTGGTTGCTGTCTCTTTATGAGGAGTTGTGGCCCGTTGTCAGGCAACGTGGCGTGGTG
TGCACTGTGTTTGCTGACGCAACCCCCACTGGTTGGGGCATTGCCACCACCTGTCAGCTCCTTTCCGGGA
CTTTCGCTTTCCCCCTCCCTATTGCCACGGCGGAACTCATCGCCGCCTGCCTTGCCCGCTGCTGGACAGG
GGCTCGGCTGTTGGGCACTGACAATTCCGTGGTGTTGTCGGGGAAATCATCGTCCTTTCCTTGGCTGCTC
GCCTGTGTTGCCACCTGGATTCTGCGCGGGACGTCCTTCTGCTACGTCCCTTCGGCCCTCAATCCAGCGG
ACCTTCCTTCCCGCGGCCTGCTGCCGGCTCTGCGGCCTCTTCCGCGTCTTCGCCTTCGCCCTCAGACGAG
TCGGATCTCCCTTTGGGCCGCCTCCCCGCCTGAGATCCTTTAAGACCAATGACTTACAAGGCAGCTGTAG
ATCTTAGCCACTTTTTAAAAGAAAAGGGGGGACTGGAAGGGCTAATTCACTCCCAACGAAGACAAGATCT
GCTTTTTGCTTGTACTGGGTCTCTCTGGTTAGACCAGATCTGAGCCTGGGAGCTCTCTGGCTAACTAGGG
AACCCACTGCTTAAGCCTCAATAAAGCTTGCCTTGAGTGCTTCAAGTAGTGTGTGCCCGTCTGTTGTGTG
ACTCTGGTAACTAGAGATCCCTCAGACCCTTTTAGTCAGTGTGGAAAATCTCTAGCAGTAGTAGTTCATG
TCATCTTATTATTCAGTATTTATAACTTGCAAAGAAATGAATATCAGAGAGTGAGAGGCCCGGGTTAATT
AAGGAAAGGGCTAGATCATTCTTGAAGACGAAAGGGCCTCGTGATACGCCTATTTTTATAGGTTAATGTC
ATGATAATAATGGTTTCTTAGACGTCAGGTGGCACTTTTCGGGGAAATGTGCGCGGAACCCCTATTTGTT
TATTTTTCTAAATACATTCAAATATGTATCCGCTCATGAGACAATAACCCTGATAAATGCTTCAATAATA
TTGAAAAAGGAAGAGTATGAGTATTCAACATTTCCGTGTCGCCCTTATTCCCTTTTTTGCGGCATTTTGC
CTTCCTGTTTTTGCTCACCCAGAAACGCTGGTGAAAGTAAAAGATGCTGAAGATCAGTTGGGTGCACGAG
TGGGTTACATCGAACTGGATCTCAACAGCGGTAAGATCCTTGAGAGTTTTCGCCCCGAAGAACGTTTTCC
AATGATGAGCACTTTTAAAGTTCTGCTATGTGGCGCGGTATTATCCCGTGTTGACGCCGGGCAAGAGCAA
CTCGGTCGCCGCATACACTATTCTCAGAATGACTTGGTTGAGTACTCACCAGTCACAGAAAAGCATCTTA
CGGATGGCATGACAGTAAGAGAATTATGCAGTGCTGCCATAACCATGAGTGATAACACTGCGGCCAACTT
ACTTCTGACAACGATCGGAGGACCGAAGGAGCTAACCGCTTTTTTGCACAACATGGGGGATCATGTAACT
CGCCTTGATCGTTGGGAACCGGAGCTGAATGAAGCCATACCAAACGACGAGCGTGACACCACGATGCCTG
TAGCAATGGCAACAACGTTGCGCAAACTATTAACTGGCGAACTACTTACTCTAGCTTCCCGGCAACAATT
AATAGACTGGATGGAGGCGGATAAAGTTGCAGGACCACTTCTGCGCTCGGCCCTTCCGGCTGGCTGGTTT
ATTGCTGATAAATCTGGAGCCGGTGAGCGTGGGTCTCGCGGTATCATTGCAGCACTGGGGCCAGATGGTA
AGCCCTCCCGTATCGTAGTTATCTACACGACGGGGAGTCAGGCAACTATGGATGAACGAAATAGACAGAT
CGCTGAGATAGGTGCCTCACTGATTAAGCATTGGTAACTGTCAGACCAAGTTTACTCATATATACTTTAG
ATTGATTTAAAACTTCATTTTTAATTTAAAAGGATCTAGGTGAAGATCCTTTTTGATAATCTCATGACCA
AAATCCCTTAACGTGAGTTTTCGTTCCACTGAGCGTCAGACCCCGTAGAAAAGATCAAAGGATCTTCTTG
AGATCCTTTTTTTCTGCGCGTAATCTGCTGCTTGCAAACAAAAAAACCACCGCTACCAGCGGTGGTTTGT
TTGCCGGATCAAGAGCTACCAACTCTTTTTCCGAAGGTAACTGGCTTCAGCAGAGCGCAGATACCAAATA
CTGTTCTTCTAGTGTAGCCGTAGTTAGGCCACCACTTCAAGAACTCTGTAGCACCGCCTACATACCTCGC
TCTGCTAATCCTGTTACCAGTGGCTGCTGCCAGTGGCGATAAGTCGTGTCTTACCGGGTTGGACTCAAGA
CGATAGTTACCGGATAAGGCGCAGCGGTCGGGCTGAACGGGGGGTTCGTGCACACAGCCCAGCTTGGAGC
GAACGACCTACACCGAACTGAGATACCTACAGCGTGAGCTATGAGAAAGCGCCACGCTTCCCGAAGGGAG
AAAGGCGGACAGGTATCCGGTAAGCGGCAGGGTCGGAACAGGAGAGCGCACGAGGGAGCTTCCAGGGGGA
AACGCCTGGTATCTTTATAGTCCTGTCGGGTTTCGCCACCTCTGACTTGAGCGTCGATTTTTGTGATGCT
CGTCAGGGGGGCGGAGCCTATGGAAAAACGCCAGCAACGCGGCCTTTTTACGGTTCCTGGCCTTTTGCTG
GCCTTTTGCTCACATGTTCTTTCCTGCGTTATCCCCTGATTCTGTGGATAACCGTATTACCGCCTTTGAG
TGAGCTGATACCGCTCGCCGCAGCCGAACGACCGAGCGCAGCGAGTCAGTGAGCGAGGAAGCGGAAGAGC
GCCCAATAC
